Addgene plasmid #187718: pGEX6P1-NEDD4L_WW34
Purpose: Express GST-tagged NEDD4L WW34 tandem domains in bacterial cells
Depositing lab: Sandra Gabelli. Depositing organization: Johns Hopkins University and School of Medicine. Publication: NEDD4L intramolecular interactions regulate its auto and substrate Na(V)1.5 ubiquitination. Wright KM, Nathan S, Jiang H, Xia W, Kim H, Chakouri N, Nwafor JN, Fossier L, Srinivasan L, Chen Z, Boronina T, Post J, Paul S, Cole RN, Ben-Johny M, Cole PA, Gabelli SB. J Biol Chem. 2024 Mar;300(3):105715. doi: 10.1016/j.jbc.2024.105715. Epub 2024 Feb 2. PubMed 38309503.
Backbone
  Vector backbone: pGEX-6P-1
  Vector type: Bacterial Expression
Growth in bacteria
  Bacterial resistance: Ampicillin, 100 μg/mL
  Growth temperature: 37°C
  Growth strain: DH5alpha
  Copy number: Low Copy
Gene/Insert
  Gene/Insert name: NEDD4L residues 492-581 (alt name: Q96PU5)
  Species: H. sapiens (human)
  Insert size (bp): 273
  Mutation: only residues 492-581
  Entrez Gene: NEDD4L (a.k.a. NEDD4-2, NEDD4.2, PVNH7, RSP5, hNEDD4-2)
  Tag / fusion protein: GST-HRV 3C site (N terminal on insert)
  Cloning method: Restriction Enzyme; 5′ cloning site unknown (unknown if destroyed)
Terms and licenses: Academic/Nonprofit Terms; Industry Terms: Not Available to Industry
How to cite: pGEX6P1-NEDD4L_WW34 was a gift from Sandra Gabelli (Addgene plasmid # 187718 ; http://n2t.net/addgene:187718 ; RRID:Addgene_187718)
