[The description below was written by a language model from this plasmid's Addgene catalogue record and pLannotate feature annotations shown in this document.]
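Description:
pGEX6P1-NEDD4L_WW34 is a bacterial expression plasmid built on the pGEX-6P-1 backbone for producing a GST-tagged fragment of the human E3 ubiquitin ligase NEDD4L in E. coli. The sequenced record is 5,239 nt. It is propagated through a ColE1/pBR322-type origin and selected with ampicillin via the β-lactamase gene and its own promoter. The catalogue lists the plasmid as low copy, whereas the automated annotation labels the origin generically as high-copy. Only short fragments of rop and the bom mobilisation region are detected. Residual lacZα, lac promoter/operator and CAP-site sequences are standard remnants of the pGEX backbone rather than functional parts of the payload.

The expression cassette consists of the hybrid tac promoter followed by a lac operator, driving an open reading frame that begins with Schistosoma japonicum glutathione S-transferase. According to the catalogue, GST is followed by an HRV 3C protease cleavage site, though this site is not separately annotated in the feature table. Downstream lies the insert encoding NEDD4L residues 492–581, which covers the tandem third and fourth WW domains. The insert is listed as 273 bp, while the annotated NEDD4L match spans a slightly longer interval. A plasmid-borne lacI gene supplies lac repressor, keeping the tac promoter off until it is induced with IPTG. The GST moiety allows affinity capture on glutathione resin, and the 3C site permits removal of the tag to release the isolated WW3–WW4 module. The associated publication concerns intramolecular interactions of NEDD4L and its ubiquitination of itself and the sodium channel NaV1.5, so the purified domain pair is presumably intended for related biochemical or binding studies. The restriction sites used for cloning are not recorded.
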