Features (pLannotate 1.2.2; 17 found; start..end, strand, type, name):
      2..175     +  CDS            lacZα: LacZα fragment of β-galactosidase; lacZ fragment
    439..555     -  CDS            yciV (fragment): RNAAM_ECOLI - Also known as trpH From Escherichia coli (strain K12).
    631..659     +  promoter       tac promoter: strong E. coli promoter; hybrid between the trp and lac UV5 promoters
    667..683     +  protein_bind   lac operator: The lac repressor binds to the lac operator to inhibit transcription in E. coli. This inhibition can be relieved by adding lactose or isopropyl-β-D-thiogalactopyranoside (IPTG). lac repressor encoded by lacI
    706..1359    +  CDS            GST26_SCHJA: Experimental evidence at protein level: Swiss-Prot protein existence level 1. GST isoenzymes appear to play a central role in the parasite detoxification system. Other functions are also suspected including a role in increasing the solubility of haematin in the parasite gut. From Schistosoma japonicum (Blood fluke).
   1378..1668    +  CDS            NEDD4L (fragment): NED4L_HUMAN - Also known as KIAA0439, NEDL3. Experimental evidence at protein level: Swiss-Prot protein existence level 1. E3 ubiquitin-protein ligase which accepts ubiquitin from an E2 ubiquitin-conjugating enzyme in the form of a thioester and then directly transfers the ubiquitin to targeted substrates. Inhibits TGF- beta signaling by triggering SMAD2 and TGFBR1 ubiquitination and proteasome-dependent degradation. Promotes ubiquitination and internalization of various plasma membrane channels such as ENaC, SCN2A/Nav1.2, SCN3A/Nav1.3, SCN5A/Nav1.5, SCN9A/Nav1.7, SCN10A/Nav1.8, KCNA3/Kv1.3, K
   1704..1743    +  CDS            rop (fragment): Rop protein, which maintains plasmids at low copy number; rop
   1845..1885    +  misc_feature   bom (fragment): basis of mobility region from pBR322
   1990..2094    +  promoter       AmpR promoter: bla
   2095..2955    +  CDS            AmpR: β-lactamase; bla; confers resistance to ampicillin, carbenicillin, and related antibiotics
   3126..3714    +  rep_origin     ori: high-copy-number ColE1/pMB1/pBR322/pUC origin of replication
   3900..3951    -  misc_feature   bom (fragment): basis of mobility region from pBR322
   3958..4035    +  promoter       lacI promoter: lacI
   4036..5118    +  CDS            lacI: lac repressor; lacI; The lac repressor binds to the lac operator to inhibit transcription in E. coli. This inhibition can be relieved by adding lactose or isopropyl-β-D-thiogalactopyranoside (IPTG).
   5131..5152    +  protein_bind   CAP binding site: CAP binding activates transcription in the presence of cAMP. E. coli catabolite activator protein
   5167..5197    +  promoter       lac promoter: promoter for the E. coli lac operon
   5205..5221    +  protein_bind   lac operator: The lac repressor binds to the lac operator to inhibit transcription in E. coli. This inhibition can be relieved by adding lactose or isopropyl-β-D-thiogalactopyranoside (IPTG). lac repressor encoded by lacI
>Addgene plasmid #187718 | pGEX6P1-NEDD4L_WW34 | addgene full sequence | sequence record 376859 | Addgene NGS Result
TATGACCATGATTACGGATTCACTGGCCGTCGTTTTACAACGTCGTGACTGGGAAAACCCTGGCGTTACC
CAACTTAATCGCCTTGCAGCACATCCCCCTTTCGCCAGCTGGCGTAATAGCGAAGAGGCCCGCACCGATC
GCCCTTCCCAACAGTTGCGCAGCCTGAATGGCGAATGGCGCTTTGCCTGGTTTCCGGCACCAGAAGCGGT
GCCGGAAAGCTGGCTGGAGTGCGATCTTCCTGAGGCCGATACTGTCGTCGTCCCCTCAAACTGGCAGATG
CACGGTTACGATGCGCCCATCTACACCAACGTGACCTATCCCATTACGGTCAATCCGCCGTTTGTTCCCA
CGGAGAATCCGACGGGTTGTTACTCGCTCACATTTAATGTTGATGAAAGCTGGCTACAGGAAGGCCAGAC
GCGAATTATTTTTGATGGCGTTGGAATTAGCTTATCGACTGCACGGTGCACCAATGCTTCTGGCGTCAGG
CAGCCATCGGAAGCTGTGGTATGGCTGTGCAGGTCGTAAATCACTGCATAATTCGTGTCGCTCAAGGCGC
ACTCCCGTTCTGGATAATGTTTTTTGCGCCGACATCATAACGGTTCTGGCAAATATTCTGAAATGAGCTG
TTGACAATTAATCATCGGCTCGTATAATGTGTGGAATTGTGAGCGGATAACAATTTCACACAGGAAACAG
TATTCATGTCCCCTATACTAGGTTATTGGAAAATTAAGGGCCTTGTGCAACCCACTCGACTTCTTTTGGA
ATATCTTGAAGAAAAATATGAAGAGCATTTGTATGAGCGCGATGAAGGTGATAAATGGCGAAACAAAAAG
TTTGAATTGGGTTTGGAGTTTCCCAATCTTCCTTATTATATTGATGGTGATGTTAAATTAACACAGTCTA
TGGCCATCATACGTTATATAGCTGACAAGCACAACATGTTGGGTGGTTGTCCAAAAGAGCGTGCAGAGAT
TTCAATGCTTGAAGGAGCGGTTTTGGATATTAGATACGGTGTTTCGAGAATTGCATATAGTAAAGACTTT
GAAACTCTCAAAGTTGATTTTCTTAGCAAGCTACCTGAAATGCTGAAAATGTTCGAAGATCGTTTATGTC
ATAAAACATATTTAAATGGTGATCATGTAACCCATCCTGACTTCATGTTGTATGACGCTCTTGATGTTGT
TTTATACATGGACCCAATGTGCCTGGATGCGTTCCCAAAATTAGTTTGTTTTAAAAAACGTATTGAAGCT
ATCCCACAAATTGATAAGTACTTGAAATCCAGCAAGTATATAGCATGGCCTTTGCAGGGCTGGCAAGCCA
CGTTTGGTGGTGGCGACCATCCTCCAAAATCGGATCTGGAAGTTCTGTTCCAGGGGCCCCTGGGATCCCA
CAAAGTCACACAGAGCTTCTTGCCACCCGGCTGGGAAATGAGGATAGCGCCAAACGGCCGGCCCTTCTTC
ATTGATCATAACACAAAGACTACAACCTGGGAAGATCCACGTTTGAAATTTCCAGTACATATGCGGTCAA
AGACATCTTTAAACCCCAATGACCTTGGCCCCCTTCCTCCTGGCTGGGAAGAAAGAATTCACTTGGATGG
CCGAACGTTTTATATTGATCATAATAGCAAAATTACTCAGTGGGAAGACCCAAGACTGTAGCTCGAGCGG
CCGCATCGTGACTGACTGACGATCTGCCTCGCGCGTTTCGGTGATGACGGTGAAAACCTCTGACACATGC
AGCTCCCGGAGACGGTCACAGCTTGTCTGTAAGCGGATGCCGGGAGCAGACAAGCCCGTCAGGGCGCGTC
AGCGGGTGTTGGCGGGTGTCGGGGCGCAGCCATGACCCAGTCACGTAGCGATAGCGGAGTGTATAATTCT
TGAAGACGAAAGGGCCTCGTGATACGCCTATTTTTATAGGTTAATGTCATGATAATAATGGTTTCTTAGA
CGTCAGGTGGCACTTTTCGGGGAAATGTGCGCGGAACCCCTATTTGTTTATTTTTCTAAATACATTCAAA
TATGTATCCGCTCATGAGACAATAACCCTGATAAATGCTTCAATAATATTGAAAAAGGAAGAGTATGAGT
ATTCAACATTTCCGTGTCGCCCTTATTCCCTTTTTTGCGGCATTTTGCCTTCCTGTTTTTGCTCACCCAG
AAACGCTGGTGAAAGTAAAAGATGCTGAAGATCAGTTGGGTGCACGAGTGGGTTACATCGAACTGGATCT
CAACAGCGGTAAGATCCTTGAGAGTTTTCGCCCCGAAGAACGTTTTCCAATGATGAGCACTTTTAAAGTT
CTGCTATGTGGCGCGGTATTATCCCGTGTTGACGCCGGGCAAGAGCAACTCGGTCGCCGCATACACTATT
CTCAGAATGACTTGGTTGAGTACTCACCAGTCACAGAAAAGCATCTTACGGATGGCATGACAGTAAGAGA
ATTATGCAGTGCTGCCATAACCATGAGTGATAACACTGCGGCCAACTTACTTCTGACAACGATCGGAGGA
CCGAAGGAGCTAACCGCTTTTTTGCACAACATGGGGGATCATGTAACTCGCCTTGATCGTTGGGAACCGG
AGCTGAATGAAGCCATACCAAACGACGAGCGTGACACCACGATGCCTGCAGCAATGGCAACAACGTTGCG
CAAACTATTAACTGGCGAACTACTTACTCTAGCTTCCCGGCAACAATTAATAGACTGGATGGAGGCGGAT
AAAGTTGCAGGACCACTTCTGCGCTCGGCCCTTCCGGCTGGCTGGTTTATTGCTGATAAATCTGGAGCCG
GTGAGCGTGGGTCTCGCGGTATCATTGCAGCACTGGGGCCAGATGGTAAGCCCTCCCGTATCGTAGTTAT
CTACACGACGGGGAGTCAGGCAACTATGGATGAACGAAATAGACAGATCGCTGAGATAGGTGCCTCACTG
ATTAAGCATTGGTAACTGTCAGACCAAGTTTACTCATATATACTTTAGATTGATTTAAAACTTCATTTTT
AATTTAAAAGGATCTAGGTGAAGATCCTTTTTGATAATCTCATGACCAAAATCCCTTAACGTGAGTTTTC
GTTCCACTGAGCGTCAGACCCCGTAGAAAAGATCAAAGGATCTTCTTGAGATCCTTTTTTTCTGCGCGTA
ATCTGCTGCTTGCAAACAAAAAAACCACCGCTACCAGCGGTGGTTTGTTTGCCGGATCAAGAGCTACCAA
CTCTTTTTCCGAAGGTAACTGGCTTCAGCAGAGCGCAGATACCAAATACTGTCCTTCTAGTGTAGCCGTA
GTTAGGCCACCACTTCAAGAACTCTGTAGCACCGCCTACATACCTCGCTCTGCTAATCCTGTTACCAGTG
GCTGCTGCCAGTGGCGATAAGTCGTGTCTTACCGGGTTGGACTCAAGACGATAGTTACCGGATAAGGCGC
AGCGGTCGGGCTGAACGGGGGGTTCGTGCACACAGCCCAGCTTGGAGCGAACGACCTACACCGAACTGAG
ATACCTACAGCGTGAGCTATGAGAAAGCGCCACGCTTCCCGAAGGGAGAAAGGCGGACAGGTATCCGGTA
AGCGGCAGGGTCGGAACAGGAGAGCGCACGAGGGAGCTTCCAGGGGGAAACGCCTGGTATCTTTATAGTC
CTGTCGGGTTTCGCCACCTCTGACTTGAGCGTCGATTTTTGTGATGCTCGTCAGGGGGGCGGAGCCTATG
GAAAAACGCCAGCAACGCGGCCTTTTTACGGTTCCTGGCCTTTTGCTGGCCTTTTGCTCACATGTTCTTT
CCTGCGTTATCCCCTGATTCTGTGGATAACCGTATTACCGCCTTTGAGTGAGCTGATACCGCTCGCCGCA
GCCGAACGACCGAGCGCAGCGAGTCAGTGAGCGAGGAAGCGGAAGAGCGCCTGATGCGGTATTTTCTCCT
TACGCATCTGTGCGGTATTTCACACCGCATAAATTCCGACACCATCGAATGGCGCAAAACCTTTCGCGGT
ATGGCATGATAGCGCCCGGAAGAGAGTCAATTCAGGGTGGTGAATGTGAAACCAGTAACGTTATACGATG
TCGCAGAGTATGCCGGTGTCTCTTATCAGACCGTTTCCCGCGTGGTGAACCAGGCCAGCCACGTTTCTGC
GAAAACGCGGGAAAAAGTGGAAGCGGCGATGGCGGAGCTGAATTACATTCCCAACCGCGTGGCACAACAA
CTGGCGGGCAAACAGTCGTTGCTGATTGGCGTTGCCACCTCCAGTCTGGCCCTGCACGCGCCGTCGCAAA
TTGTCGCGGCGATTAAATCTCGCGCCGATCAACTGGGTGCCAGCGTGGTGGTGTCGATGGTAGAACGAAG
CGGCGTCGAAGCCTGTAAAGCGGCGGTGCACAATCTTCTCGCGCAACGCGTCAGTGGGCTGATCATTAAC
TATCCGCTGGATGACCAGGATGCCATTGCTGTGGAAGCTGCCTGCACTAATGTTCCGGCGTTATTTCTTG
ATGTCTCTGACCAGACACCCATCAACAGTATTATTTTCTCCCATGAAGACGGTACGCGACTGGGCGTGGA
GCATCTGGTCGCATTGGGTCACCAGCAAATCGCGCTGTTAGCGGGCCCATTAAGTTCTGTCTCGGCGCGT
CTGCGTCTGGCTGGCTGGCATAAATATCTCACTCGCAATCAAATTCAGCCGATAGCGGAACGGGAAGGCG
ACTGGAGTGCCATGTCCGGTTTTCAACAAACCATGCAAATGCTGAATGAGGGCATCGTTCCCACTGCGAT
GCTGGTTGCCAACGATCAGATGGCGCTGGGCGCAATGCGCGCCATTACCGAGTCCGGGCTGCGCGTTGGT
GCGGATATCTCGGTAGTGGGATACGACGATACCGAAGACAGCTCATGTTATATCCCGCCGTTAACCACCA
TCAAACAGGATTTTCGCCTGCTGGGGCAAACCAGCGTGGACCGCTTGCTGCAACTCTCTCAGGGCCAGGC
GGTGAAGGGCAATCAGCTGTTGCCCGTCTCACTGGTGAAAAGAAAAACCACGCTAGCGCCCAATACGCAA
ACCGCCTCTCCCCGCGCGTTGGCCGATTCATTAATGCAGCTGGCACGACAGGTTTCCCGACTGGAAAGCG
GGCAGTGAGCGCAACGCAATTAATGTAAGTTAGCTCACTCATTAGGCACCCCAGGCTTTACACTTTATGC
TTCCGGCTCGTATGTTGTGTGGAATTGTGAGCGGATAACAATTTCACACAGGAAACAGC
